Addgene plasmid #127193: RP1B FUS 1-163 S12xQ
Purpose: Protein expression for affinity purification
Depositing lab: Nicolas Fawzi. Depositing organization: Brown University. Publication: Molecular interactions underlying liquid-liquid phase separation of the FUS low-complexity domain. Murthy AC, Dignon GL, Kan Y, Zerze GH, Parekh SH, Mittal J, Fawzi NL. Nat Struct Mol Biol. 2019 Jul;26(7):637-648. doi: 10.1038/s41594-019-0250-x. Epub 2019 Jul 1. PubMed 31270472.
Backbone
  Vector backbone: RP1B
  Vector type: Bacterial Expression
Growth in bacteria
  Bacterial resistance: Kanamycin, 50 μg/mL
  Growth temperature: 37°C
  Growth strain: DH5alpha
  Copy number: High Copy
Gene/Insert
  Gene/Insert name: FUS 1-163 S12xQ (alt name: FUS LC S12xQ)
  Species: H. sapiens (human)
  Mutation: S12xQ: S30Q, S44Q, S48Q, S53Q, S70Q, S84Q, S89Q, S95Q, S108Q, S117Q, S119Q, S127Q
  Entrez Gene: FUS (a.k.a. ALS6, ETM4, FUS1, HNRNPP2, POMP75, TLS, altFUS)
  Tag / fusion protein: hexahistidine (N terminal on backbone)
  Cloning method: Restriction Enzyme; 5′ cloning site NdeI (destroyed during cloning); 3′ cloning site XhoI (not destroyed)
  Sequencing primers: 5′ T7; 3′ T7 term
Terms and licenses: Academic/Nonprofit Terms; Industry Terms: Not Available to Industry
How to cite: RP1B FUS 1-163 S12xQ was a gift from Nicolas Fawzi (Addgene plasmid # 127193 ; http://n2t.net/addgene:127193 ; RRID:Addgene_127193)
