[The description below was written by a language model from this plasmid's Addgene catalogue record and pLannotate feature annotations shown in this document.]
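Description:
RP1B FUS 1-163 S12xQ is a bacterial expression plasmid built on the RP1B backbone, a pET-style vector for inducible protein production in E. coli. It is maintained through a ColE1/pMB1-type origin and selected with kanamycin via an aminoglycoside phosphotransferase gene. The catalogue lists it as high copy, although the feature table also detects the rop gene and the pBR322 bom region, which are usually associated with lower copy number. An f1 origin is present as well. The tetracycline-resistance fragments, the AmpR promoter fragment and the predicted E. coli open reading frame appear to be backbone remnants rather than functional parts.

The expression cassette consists of a T7 promoter followed by a lac operator, the strong T7 gene 10 ribosome binding site, an N-terminal hexahistidine tag supplied by the backbone, the insert, and a T7 terminator. A plasmid-borne lacI gene with its own promoter supplies repressor, so transcription is held off until IPTG is added in a host that provides T7 RNA polymerase. The insert encodes residues 1-163 of human FUS, the low-complexity domain, carrying twelve serine-to-glutamine substitutions (S30Q, S44Q, S48Q, S53Q, S70Q, S84Q, S89Q, S95Q, S108Q, S117Q, S119Q and S127Q). It was cloned between NdeI, which was destroyed, and XhoI, which was retained. Short His-tag and T7 gene 10-derived matches are annotated downstream of the insert, but the record lists only the N-terminal tag, and it does not say whether these downstream sequences are translated.

The stated purpose is protein expression for affinity purification. The associated publication concerns the molecular interactions underlying liquid-liquid phase separation of the FUS low-complexity domain, which suggests this variant was made to test how serine residues contribute to that behaviour.
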