Features (pLannotate 1.2.2; 20 found; start..end, strand, type, name):
    151..169     +  promoter       T7 promoter: promoter for bacteriophage T7 RNA polymerase
    170..194     +  protein_bind   lac operator: The lac repressor binds to the lac operator to inhibit transcription in E. coli. This inhibition can be relieved by adding lactose or isopropyl-β-D-thiogalactopyranoside (IPTG). lac repressor encoded by lacI
    209..231     +  RBS            RBS: efficient ribosome binding site from bacteriophage T7 gene 10 (Olins and Rangwala, 1989)
    256..273     +  CDS            7xHis (fragment): 6xHis affinity tag
    295..783     +  CDS            FUS (fragment): FUS_HUMAN - Also known as TLS. Experimental evidence at protein level: Swiss-Prot protein existence level 1. DNA/RNA-binding protein that plays a role in various cellular processes such as transcription regulation, RNA splicing, RNA transport, DNA repair and damage response (PubMed:27731383). Binds to nascent pre-mRNAs and acts as a molecular mediator between RNA polymerase II and U1 small nuclear ribonucleoprotein thereby coupling transcription and splicing (PubMed:26124092). Binds also its own pre- mRNA and autoregulates its expression; this autoregulation mechanism is mediated by non-sense-
    793..810     +  CDS            9xHis (fragment): 9xHis affinity tag
    820..869     +  CDS            SET1 (fragment): solubility-enhancement tag derived from T7 phage gene 10B
    877..924     +  terminator     T7 terminator: transcription terminator for bacteriophage T7 RNA polymerase
    961..1389    +  rep_origin     f1 ori (sequence partly withheld): f1 bacteriophage origin of replication; arrow indicates direction of (+) strand synthesis
   1442..1499    +  promoter       AmpR promoter (fragment): bla
   1508..2323    -  CDS            KanR: aminoglycoside phosphotransferase; aph(3')-Ia; confers resistance to kanamycin in bacteria or G418 (Geneticin®) in eukaryotes
   2445..3033    +  rep_origin     ori: high-copy-number ColE1/pMB1/pBR322/pUC origin of replication
   3219..3358    -  misc_feature   bom: basis of mobility region from pBR322
   3460..3651    -  CDS            rop: Rop protein, which maintains plasmids at low copy number; rop
   3668..4048    +  CDS            YPB1_ECOLX: Protein predicted: Swiss-Prot protein existence level 4. From Escherichia coli.
   4120..4411    -  CDS            TcR (fragment): tetracycline efflux protein; tet; confers resistance to tetracycline
   4426..4447    -  protein_bind   CAP binding site: CAP binding activates transcription in the presence of cAMP. E. coli catabolite activator protein
   4460..5542    -  CDS            lacI: lac repressor; lacI; The lac repressor binds to the lac operator to inhibit transcription in E. coli. This inhibition can be relieved by adding lactose or isopropyl-β-D-thiogalactopyranoside (IPTG).
   5543..5620    -  promoter       lacI promoter: lacI
   5628..129     -  CDS            TcR (fragment) (across the origin): tetracycline efflux protein; tet; confers resistance to tetracycline
>Addgene plasmid #127193 | RP1B FUS 1-163 S12xQ | addgene full sequence | sequence record 246044 | Addgene NGS Result
AAACAAGCGCTCATGAGCCCGAAGTGGCGAGCCCGATCTTCCCCATCGGTGATGTCGGCGATATAGGCGC
CAGCAACCGCACCTGTGGCGCCGGTGATGCCGGCCACGATGCGTCCGGCGTAGAGGATCGAGATCTCGAT
CCCGCGAAATTAATACGACTCACTATAGGGGAATTGTGAGCGGATAACAATTCCCCTCTAGAAATAATTT
TGTTTAACTTTAAGAAGGAGATATACCATGGGCTCTGATAAAATTCATCACCATCACCATCACGAAAATC
TTTATTTTCAAGGTATGGCCTCAAACGATTATACCCAACAAGCAACCCAAAGCTATGGGGCCTACCCCAC
CCAGCCCGGGCAGGGCTATTCCCAGCAGAGCCAGCAGCCCTACGGACAGCAGAGTTACAGTGGTTATAGC
CAGCAGACGGACACTCAGGGCTATGGCCAGCAGAGCTATTCTTCTTATGGCCAGAGCCAGAACACAGGCT
ATGGAACTCAGCAGACTCCCCAGGGATATGGCTCGACTGGCGGCTATGGCAGTCAGCAGAGCTCCCAACA
GTCTTACGGGCAGCAGCAGTCCTATCCTGGCTATGGCCAGCAGCCAGCTCCCAGCCAGACCTCGGGAAGT
TACGGTAGCAGTCAGCAGCAGAGCAGCTATGGGCAGCCCCAGCAGGGGAGCTACAGCCAGCAGCCTAGCT
ATGGTGGACAGCAGCAAAGCTATGGACAGCAGCAAAGCTATAATCCCCCTCAGGGCTATGGACAGCAGAA
CCAGTACAACAGCTGACTCGAGCACCACCACCACCACCACTGAGATCCGGCTGCTAACAAAGCCCGAAAG
GAAGCTGAGTTGGCTGCTGCCACCGCTGAGCAATAACTAGCATAACCCCTTGGGGCCTCTAAACGGGTCT
TGAGGGGTTTTTTGCTGAAAGGAGGAACTATATCCGGATTGGCGAATGGG
[124 nt withheld, positions 961-1084]
C
[91 nt withheld, positions 1086-1176]
A
[49 nt withheld, positions 1178-1226]
CCTTTGACGTTGGAGTCCACGTTCTTT
[37 nt withheld, positions 1254-1290]
ACCCTATCTCGGTCTATTCTTTTGATTTATAAGGGATTTTGCCGATTTCGGCCTATTGGTTAAAAAATGA
GCTGATTTAACAAAAATTTAACGCGAATTTTAACAAAATATTAACGCTTACAATTTAGGTGGCACTTTTC
GGGGAAATGTGCGCGGAACCCCTATTTGTTTATTTTTCTAAATACATTCAAATATGTATCCGCTCATGAA
TTAATTCTTAGAAAAACTCATCGAGCATCAAATGAAACTGCAATTTATTCATATCAGGATTATCAATACC
ATATTTTTGAAAAAGCCGTTTCTGTAATGAAGGAGAAAACTCACCGAGGCAGTTCCATAGGATGGCAAGA
TCCTGGTATCGGTCTGCGATTCCGACTCGTCCAACATCAATACAACCTATTAATTTCCCCTCGTCAAAAA
TAAGGTTATCAAGTGAGAAATCACCATGAGTGACGACTGAATCCGGTGAGAATGGCAAAAGTTTATGCAT
TTCTTTCCAGACTTGTTCAACAGGCCAGCCATTACGCTCGTCATCAAAATCACTCGCATCAACCAAACCG
TTATTCATTCGTGATTGCGCCTGAGCGAGACGAAATACGCGATCGCTGTTAAAAGGACAATTACAAACAG
GAATCGAATGCAACCGGCGCAGGAACACTGCCAGCGCATCAACAATATTTTCACCTGAATCAGGATATTC
TTCTAATACCTGGAATGCTGTTTTCCCGGGGATCGCAGTGGTGAGTAACCATGCATCATCAGGAGTACGG
ATAAAATGCTTGATGGTCGGAAGAGGCATAAATTCCGTCAGCCAGTTTAGTCTGACCATCTCATCTGTAA
CATCATTGGCAACGCTACCTTTGCCATGTTTCAGAAACAACTCTGGCGCATCGGGCTTCCCATACAATCG
ATAGATTGTCGCACCTGATTGCCCGACATTATCGCGAGCCCATTTATACCCATATAAATCAGCATCCATG
TTGGAATTTAATCGCGGCCTAGAGCAAGACGTTTCCCGTTGAATATGGCTCATAACACCCCTTGTATTAC
TGTTTATGTAAGCAGACAGTTTTATTGTTCATGACCAAAATCCCTTAACGTGAGTTTTCGTTCCACTGAG
CGTCAGACCCCGTAGAAAAGATCAAAGGATCTTCTTGAGATCCTTTTTTTCTGCGCGTAATCTGCTGCTT
GCAAACAAAAAAACCACCGCTACCAGCGGTGGTTTGTTTGCCGGATCAAGAGCTACCAACTCTTTTTCCG
AAGGTAACTGGCTTCAGCAGAGCGCAGATACCAAATACTGTCCTTCTAGTGTAGCCGTAGTTAGGCCACC
ACTTCAAGAACTCTGTAGCACCGCCTACATACCTCGCTCTGCTAATCCTGTTACCAGTGGCTGCTGCCAG
TGGCGATAAGTCGTGTCTTACCGGGTTGGACTCAAGACGATAGTTACCGGATAAGGCGCAGCGGTCGGGC
TGAACGGGGGGTTCGTGCACACAGCCCAGCTTGGAGCGAACGACCTACACCGAACTGAGATACCTACAGC
GTGAGCTATGAGAAAGCGCCACGCTTCCCGAAGGGAGAAAGGCGGACAGGTATCCGGTAAGCGGCAGGGT
CGGAACAGGAGAGCGCACGAGGGAGCTTCCAGGGGGAAACGCCTGGTATCTTTATAGTCCTGTCGGGTTT
CGCCACCTCTGACTTGAGCGTCGATTTTTGTGATGCTCGTCAGGGGGGCGGAGCCTATGGAAAAACGCCA
GCAACGCGGCCTTTTTACGGTTCCTGGCCTTTTGCTGGCCTTTTGCTCACATGTTCTTTCCTGCGTTATC
CCCTGATTCTGTGGATAACCGTATTACCGCCTTTGAGTGAGCTGATACCGCTCGCCGCAGCCGAACGACC
GAGCGCAGCGAGTCAGTGAGCGAGGAAGCGGAAGAGCGCCTGATGCGGTATTTTCTCCTTACGCATCTGT
GCGGTATTTCACACCGCAATGGTGCACTCTCAGTACAATCTGCTCTGATGCCGCATAGTTAAGCCAGTAT
ACACTCCGCTATCGCTACGTGACTGGGTCATGGCTGCGCCCCGACACCCGCCAACACCCGCTGACGCGCC
CTGACGGGCTTGTCTGCTCCCGGCATCCGCTTACAGACAAGCTGTGACCGTCTCCGGGAGCTGCATGTGT
CAGAGGTTTTCACCGTCATCACCGAAACGCGCGAGGCAGCTGCGGTAAAGCTCATCAGCGTGGTCGTGAA
GCGATTCACAGATGTCTGCCTGTTCATCCGCGTCCAGCTCGTTGAGTTTCTCCAGAAGCGTTAATGTCTG
GCTTCTGATAAAGCGGGCCATGTTAAGGGCGGTTTTTTCCTGTTTGGTCACTGATGCCTCCGTGTAAGGG
GGATTTCTGTTCATGGGGGTAATGATACCGATGAAACGAGAGAGGATGCTCACGATACGGGTTACTGATG
ATGAACATGCCCGGTTACTGGAACGTTGTGAGGGTAAACAACTGGCGGTATGGATGCGGCGGGACCAGAG
AAAAATCACTCAGGGTCAATGCCAGCGCTTCGTTAATACAGATGTAGGTGTTCCACAGGGTAGCCAGCAG
CATCCTGCGATGCAGATCCGGAACATAATGGTGCAGGGCGCTGACTTCCGCGTTTCCAGACTTTACGAAA
CACGGAAACCGAAGACCATTCATGTTGTTGCTCAGGTCGCAGACGTTTTGCAGCAGCAGTCGCTTCACGT
TCGCTCGCGTATCGGTGATTCATTCTGCTAACCAGTAAGGCAACCCCGCCAGCCTAGCCGGGTCCTCAAC
GACAGGAGCACGATCATGCGCACCCGTGGGGCCGCCATGCCGGCGATAATGGCCTGCTTCTCGCCGAAAC
GTTTGGTGGCGGGACCAGTGACGAAGGCTTGAGCGAGGGCGTGCAAGATTCCGAATACCGCAAGCGACAG
GCCGATCATCGTCGCGCTCCAGCGAAAGCGGTCCTCGCCGAAAATGACCCAGAGCGCTGCCGGCACCTGT
CCTACGAGTTGCATGATAAAGAAGACAGTCATAAGTGCGGCGACGATAGTCATGCCCCGCGCCCACCGGA
AGGAGCTGACTGGGTTGAAGGCTCTCAAGGGCATCGGTCGAGATCCCGGTGCCTAATGAGTGAGCTAACT
TACATTAATTGCGTTGCGCTCACTGCCCGCTTTCCAGTCGGGAAACCTGTCGTGCCAGCTGCATTAATGA
ATCGGCCAACGCGCGGGGAGAGGCGGTTTGCGTATTGGGCGCCAGGGTGGTTTTTCTTTTCACCAGTGAG
ACGGGCAACAGCTGATTGCCCTTCACCGCCTGGCCCTGAGAGAGTTGCAGCAAGCGGTCCACGCTGGTTT
GCCCCAGCAGGCGAAAATCCTGTTTGATGGTGGTTAACGGCGGGATATAACATGAGCTGTCTTCGGTATC
GTCGTATCCCACTACCGAGATATCCGCACCAACGCGCAGCCCGGACTCGGTAATGGCGCGCATTGCGCCC
AGCGCCATCTGATCGTTGGCAACCAGCATCGCAGTGGGAACGATGCCCTCATTCAGCATTTGCATGGTTT
GTTGAAAACCGGACATGGCACTCCAGTCGCCTTCCCGTTCCGCTATCGGCTGAATTTGATTGCGAGTGAG
ATATTTATGCCAGCCAGCCAGACGCAGACGCGCCGAGACAGAACTTAATGGGCCCGCTAACAGCGCGATT
TGCTGGTGACCCAATGCGACCAGATGCTCCACGCCCAGTCGCGTACCGTCTTCATGGGAGAAAATAATAC
TGTTGATGGGTGTCTGGTCAGAGACATCAAGAAATAACGCCGGAACATTAGTGCAGGCAGCTTCCACAGC
AATGGCATCCTGGTCATCCAGCGGATAGTTAATGATCAGCCCACTGACGCGTTGCGCGAGAAGATTGTGC
ACCGCCGCTTTACAGGCTTCGACGCCGCTTCGTTCTACCATCGACACCACCACGCTGGCACCCAGTTGAT
CGGCGCGAGATTTAATCGCCGCGACAATTTGCGACGGCGCGTGCAGGGCCAGACTGGAGGTGGCAACGCC
AATCAGCAACGACTGTTTGCCCGCCAGTTGTTGTGCCACGCGGTTGGGAATGTAATTCAGCTCCGCCATC
GCCGCTTCCACTTTTTCCCGCGTTTTCGCAGAAACGTGGCTGGCCTGGTTCACCACGCGGGAAACGGTCT
GATAAGAGACACCGGCATACTCTGCGACATCGTATAACGTTACTGGTTTCACATTCACCACCCTGAATTG
ACTCTCTTCCGGGCGCTATCATGCCATACCGCGAAAGGTTTTGCGCCATTCGATGGTGTCCGGGATCTCG
ACGCTCTCCCTTATGCGACTCCTGCATTAGGAAGCAGCCCAGTAGTAGGTTGAGGCCGTTGAGCACCGCC
GCCGCAAGGAATGGTGCATGCAAGGAGATGGCGCCCAACAGTCCCCCGGCCACGGGGCCTGCCACCATAC
CCACGCCG
