>Addgene plasmid #127193 | RP1B FUS 1-163 S12xQ | depositor partial sequence | sequence record 243229 | Insert sequence
GAAGGAGATATACCATGGGCTCTGATAAAATTCATCACCATCACCATCACGAAAATCTTTATTTTCAAGG
TATGGCCTCAAACGATTATACCCAACAAGCAACCCAAAGCTATGGGGCCTACCCCACCCAGCCCGGGCAG
GGCTATTCCCAGCAGAGCCAGCAGCCCTACGGACAGCAGAGTTACAGTGGTTATAGCCAGCAGACGGACA
CTCAGGGCTATGGCCAGCAGAGCTATTCTTCTTATGGCCAGAGCCAGAACACAGGCTATGGAACTCAGCA
GACTCCCCAGGGATATGGCTCGACTGGCGGCTATGGCAGTCAGCAGAGCTCCCAACAGTCTTACGGGCAG
CAGCAGTCCTATCCTGGCTATGGCCAGCAGCCAGCTCCCAGCCAGACCTCGGGAAGTTACGGTAGCAGTC
AGCAGCAGAGCAGCTATGGGCAGCCCCAGCAGGGGAGCTACAGCCAGCAGCCTAGCTATGGTGGACAGCA
GCAAAGCTATGGACAGCAGCAAAGCTATAATCCCCCTCAGGGCTATGGACAGCAGAACCAGTACAACAGC
TGACTCGAG
